Addgene plasmid #58085: tdTomato-Cx32-7
Purpose: Localization: Gap Junctions, Excitation: 554, Emission: 581
Depositing lab: Michael Davidson. Depositing organization: Florida State University, Tallahassee.
Backbone
  Vector backbone: tdTomato
  Backbone size w/o insert (bp): 4750
  Vector type: Mammalian Expression
  Selectable markers: Neomycin (select with G418)
Growth in bacteria
  Bacterial resistance: Kanamycin, 50 μg/mL
  Growth temperature: 37°C
  Growth strain: DH5alpha
  Copy number: High Copy
Gene/Insert
  Gene/Insert name: Cx32 (alt names: Human Beta-1 Connexin 32; NM_001097642.2)
  Species: H. sapiens (human)
  Entrez Gene: GJB1 (a.k.a. CMTX, CMTX1, CX32)
  Promoter: CMV
  Tag / fusion protein: tdTomato
  Cloning method: Unknown
  Sequencing primers: 5′ CMV-F; 3′ SV40pA-R
Terms and licenses: Academic/Nonprofit Terms; Industry Terms: Not Available to Industry
Depositor comments: H. sapiens (human) Beta-1 Connexin 32. Excitation = 554; Emission = 581
How to cite: tdTomato-Cx32-7 was a gift from Michael Davidson (Addgene plasmid # 58085 ; http://n2t.net/addgene:58085 ; RRID:Addgene_58085)
