[The description below was written by a language model from this plasmid's Addgene catalogue record.]
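Description:
tdTomato-Cx32-7 is a mammalian expression plasmid that produces human connexin 32 (Cx32, the beta-1 gap junction protein encoded by GJB1) fused to the red fluorescent protein tdTomato. It is built on a tdTomato vector backbone of about 4.75 kb without the insert. Expression is driven by the CMV promoter, a strong constitutive promoter in most mammalian cell lines. The listed 3′ sequencing primer suggests that the transcript ends at an SV40 polyadenylation signal. The plasmid is maintained in E. coli at high copy number under kanamycin selection, and a neomycin resistance marker allows G418 selection of stably transfected mammalian cells. No feature table is provided, so the origin of replication and the promoters driving the resistance marker are not stated.

The construct serves as a fluorescent localization marker for gap junctions. Connexin 32 assembles into hexameric hemichannels that dock between adjacent cells to form gap junction plaques. Tagging it with tdTomato lets these structures, and connexin trafficking to the plasma membrane, be followed in live or fixed cells by fluorescence microscopy. tdTomato is a bright tandem-dimer fluorophore, recorded here with excitation at 554 nm and emission at 581 nm, which suits it to multicolour imaging alongside green or far-red probes. The record does not explicitly state whether tdTomato sits at the N or C terminus of Cx32, or what linker joins them. The "7" in the name may refer to linker length, but this is not confirmed, and the cloning method is listed as unknown.
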