>Addgene plasmid #58085 | tdTomato-Cx32-7 | depositor partial sequence | sequence record 89222 | insert sequence
GACGTCAGATCCGCTAGCGCTACCGGACTCAGATCTCGAGCTCAAGCTTCGAATTCCCTCTGGGAAAGGG
CAGCAGCAGCCAGGTGTGGCAGTGACAGGGAGGTGTGAATGAGGCAGGATGAACTGGACAGGTTTGTACA
CCTTGCTCAGTGGCGTGAACCGGCATTCTACTGCCATTGGCCGAGTATGGCTCTCGGTCATCTTCATCTT
CAGAATCATGGTGCTGGTGGTGGCTGCAGAGAGTGTGTGGGGTGATGAGAAATCTTCCTTCATCTGCAAC
ACACTCCAGCCTGGCTGCAACAGCGTTTGCTATGACCAATTCTTCCCCATCTCCCATGTGCGGCTGTGGT
CCCTGCAGCTCATCCTAGTTTCCACCCCAGCTCTCCTCGTGGCCATGCACGTGGCTCACCAGCAACACAT
AGAGAAGAAAATGCTACGGCTTGAGGGCCATGGGGACCCCCTACACCTGGAGGAGGTGAAGAGGCACAAG
GTCCACATCTCAGGGACACTGTGGTGGACCTATGTCATCAGCGTGGTGTTCCGGCTGTTGTTTGAGGCCG
TCTTCATGTATGTCTTTTATCTGCTCTACCCTGGCTATGCCATGGTGCGGCTGGTCAAGTGCGACGTCTA
CCCCTGCCCCAACACAGTGGACTGCTTCGTGTCCCGCCCCACCGAGAAAACCGTCTTCACCGTCTTCATG
CTAGCTGCCTCTGGCATCTGCATCATCCTCAATGTGGCCGAGGTGGTGTACCTCATCATCCGGGCCTGTG
CCCGCCGAGCCCAGCGCCGCTCCAATCCACCTTCCCGCAAGGGCTCGGGCTTCGGCCACCGCCTCTCACC
TGAATACAAGCAGAATGAGATCAACAAGCTGCTGAGTGAGCAGGATGGCTCCCTGAAAGACATACTGCGC
CGCAGCCCTGGCACCGGGGCTGGGCTGGCTGAAAAGAGCGACCGCTGCTCGGCCTGCGCGGATCCACCGG
TCGCCACCATGGTGAGCAAGGGCGAGGAGGTCATCAAAGAGTTCATGCGCTTCAAGGTGCGCATGGAGGG
CTCCATGAACGGCCACGAGTTCGAGATCGAGGGCGAGGGCGAGGGCCGCCCCTACGAGGGCACCCAGACC
GCCAAGCTGAAGGTGACCAAGGGCGGCCCCCTGCCCTTCGCCTGGGACATCCTGTCCCCCCAGTTCATGT
ACGGCTCCAAGGCGTACGTGAAGCACCCCGCCGACATCCCCGATTACAAGAAGCTGTCCTTCCCCGAGGG
CTTCAAGTGGGAGCGCGTGATGAACTTCGAGGACGGCGGTCTGGTGACCGTGACCCAGGACTCCTCCCTG
CAGGACGGCACGCTGATCTACAAGGTGAAGATGCGCGGCACCAACTTCCCCCCCGACGGCCCCGTAATGC
AGAAGAAGACCATGGGCTGGGAGGCCTCCACCGAGCGCCTGTACCCCCGCGACGGCGTGCTGAAGGGCGA
GATCCACCAGGCCCTGAAGCTGAAGGACGGCGGCCACTACCTGGTGGAGTTCAAGACCATCTACATGGCC
AAGAAGCCCGTGCAACTGCCCGGCTACTACTACGTGGACACCAAGCTGGACATCACCTCCCACAACGAGG
ACTACACCATCGTGGAACAGTACGAGCGCTCCGAGGGCCGCCACCACCTGTTCCTGGGGCATGGCACCGG
CAGCACCGGCAGCGGCAGCTCCGGCACCGCCTCCTCCGAGGACAACAACATGGCCGTCATCAAAGAGTTC
ATGCGCTTCAAGGTGCGCATGGAGGGCTCCATGAACGGCCACGAGTTCGAGATCGAGGGCGAGGGCGAGG
GCCGCCCCTACGAGGGCACCCAGACCGCCAAGCTGAAGGTGACCAAGGGCGGCCCCCTGCCCTTCGCCTG
GGACATCCTGTCCCCCCAGTTCATGTACGGCTCCAAGGCGTACGTGAAGCACCCCGCCGACATCCCCGAT
TACAAGAAGCTGTCCTTCCCCGAGGGCTTCAAGTGGGAGCGCGTGATGAACTTCGAGGACGGCGGTCTGG
TGACCGTGACCCAGGACTCCTCCCTGCAGGACGGCACGCTGATCTACAAGGTGAAGATGCGCGGCACCAA
CTTCCCCCCCGACGGCCCCGTAATGCAGAAGAAGACCATGGGCTGGGAGGCCTCCACCGAGCGCCTGTAC
CCCCGCGACGGCGTGCTGAAGGGCGAGATCCACCAGGCCCTGAAGCTGAAGGACGGCGGCCACTACCTGG
TGGAGTTCAAGACCATCTACATGGCCAAGAAGCCCGTGCAACTGCCCGGCTACTACTACGTGGACACCAA
GCTGGACATCACCTCCCACAACGAGGACTACACCATCGTGGAACAGTACGAGCGCTCCGAGGGCCGCCAC
CACCTGTTCCTGTACGGCATGGACGAGCTGTACAAGTAAGCGGCCGCGACTCTAGATCATAATCAGCCAT
ACCACATTGAGA
